>Addgene plasmid #244099 | pAAV.hSynapFLEX.(cyto).iGlucoSnFR2.mRuby3 | addgene full sequence | sequence record 487016 | Addgene NGS Result
GCGTAATAGCGAAGAGGCCCGCACCGATCGCCCTTCCCAACAGTTGCGCAGCCTGAATGGCGAATGGG
[124 nt withheld, positions 69-192]
C
[91 nt withheld, positions 194-284]
A
[49 nt withheld, positions 286-334]
CCTTTGACGTTGGAGTCCACGTTCTTT
[37 nt withheld, positions 362-398]
ACCCTATCTCGGTCTATTCTTTTGATTTATAAGGGATTTTGCCGATTTCGGCCTATTGGTTAAAAAATGA
GCTGATTTAACAAAAATTTAACGCGAATTTTAACAAAATATTAACGCTTACAATTTAGGTGGCACTTTTC
GGGGAAATGTGCGCGGAACCCCTATTTGTTTATTTTTCTAAATACATTCAAATATGTATCCGCTCATGAG
ACAATAACCCTGATAAATGCTTCAATAATATTGAAAAAGGAAGAGTATGAGTATTCAACATTTCCGTGTC
GCCCTTATTCCCTTTTTTGCGGCATTTTGCCTTCCTGTTTTTGCTCACCCAGAAACGCTGGTGAAAGTAA
AAGATGCTGAAGATCAGTTGGGTGCACGAGTGGGTTACATCGAACTGGATCTCAACAGCGGTAAGATCCT
TGAGAGTTTTCGCCCCGAAGAACGTTTTCCAATGATGAGCACTTTTAAAGTTCTGCTATGTGGCGCGGTA
TTATCCCGTATTGACGCCGGGCAAGAGCAACTCGGTCGCCGCATACACTATTCTCAGAATGACTTGGTTG
AGTACTCACCAGTCACAGAAAAGCATCTTACGGATGGCATGACAGTAAGAGAATTATGCAGTGCTGCCAT
AACCATGAGTGATAACACTGCGGCCAACTTACTTCTGACAACGATCGGAGGACCGAAGGAGCTAACCGCT
TTTTTGCACAACATGGGGGATCATGTAACTCGCCTTGATCGTTGGGAACCGGAGCTGAATGAAGCCATAC
CAAACGACGAGCGTGACACCACGATGCCTGTAGCAATGGCAACAACGTTGCGCAAACTATTAACTGGCGA
ACTACTTACTCTAGCTTCCCGGCAACAATTAATAGACTGGATGGAGGCGGATAAAGTTGCAGGACCACTT
CTGCGCTCGGCCCTTCCGGCTGGCTGGTTTATTGCTGATAAATCTGGAGCCGGTGAGCGTGGGTCTCGCG
GTATCATTGCAGCACTGGGGCCAGATGGTAAGCCCTCCCGTATCGTAGTTATCTACACGACGGGGAGTCA
GGCAACTATGGATGAACGAAATAGACAGATCGCTGAGATAGGTGCCTCACTGATTAAGCATTGGTAACTG
TCAGACCAAGTTTACTCATATATACTTTAGATTGATTTAAAACTTCATTTTTAATTTAAAAGGATCTAGG
TGAAGATCCTTTTTGATAATCTCATGACCAAAATCCCTTAACGTGAGTTTTCGTTCCACTGAGCGTCAGA
CCCCGTAGAAAAGATCAAAGGATCTTCTTGAGATCCTTTTTTTCTGCGCGTAATCTGCTGCTTGCAAACA
AAAAAACCACCGCTACCAGCGGTGGTTTGTTTGCCGGATCAAGAGCTACCAACTCTTTTTCCGAAGGTAA
CTGGCTTCAGCAGAGCGCAGATACCAAATACTGTTCTTCTAGTGTAGCCGTAGTTAGGCCACCACTTCAA
GAACTCTGTAGCACCGCCTACATACCTCGCTCTGCTAATCCTGTTACCAGTGGCTGCTGCCAGTGGCGAT
AAGTCGTGTCTTACCGGGTTGGACTCAAGACGATAGTTACCGGATAAGGCGCAGCGGTCGGGCTGAACGG
GGGGTTCGTGCACACAGCCCAGCTTGGAGCGAACGACCTACACCGAACTGAGATACCTACAGCGTGAGCT
ATGAGAAAGCGCCACGCTTCCCGAAGGGAGAAAGGCGGACAGGTATCCGGTAAGCGGCAGGGTCGGAACA
GGAGAGCGCACGAGGGAGCTTCCAGGGGGAAACGCCTGGTATCTTTATAGTCCTGTCGGGTTTCGCCACC
TCTGACTTGAGCGTCGATTTTTGTGATGCTCGTCAGGGGGGCGGAGCCTATGGAAAAACGCCAGCAACGC
GGCCTTTTTACGGTTCCTGGCCTTTTGCTGGCCTTTTGCTCACATGTTCTTTCCTGCGTTATCCCCTGAT
TCTGTGGATAACCGTATTACCGCCTTTGAGTGAGCTGATACCGCTCGCCGCAGCCGAACGACCGAGCGCA
GCGAGTCAGTGAGCGAGGAAGCGGAAGAGCGCCCAATACGCAAACCGCCTCTCCCCGCGCGTTGGCCGAT
TCATTAATGCAGCTGCGCGCTCGCTCGCTCACTGAGGCCGCCCGGGCAAAGCCCGGGCGTCGGGCGACCT
TTGGTCGCCCGGCCTCAGTGAGCGAGCGAGCGCGCAGAGAGGGAGTGGCCAACTCCATCACTAGGGGTTC
CTTGTAGTTAATGATTAACCCGCCATGCTACTTATCTACGTAGCCATGCTCTAGGAAGATCCTTATCGAT
TTTACCACATTTGTAGAGGTTTTACTTGCTTTAAAAAACCTCCCACATCTCCCCCTGAACCTGAAACATA
AAATGAATGCAATTGTTGTTGTTAACTTGTTTATTGCAGCTTATAATGGTTACAAATAAAGCAATAGCAT
CACAAATTTCACAAATAAAGCATTTTTTTCACTGCATTCTAGTTGTGGTTTGTCCAAACTCATCAATGTA
TCTTATCATGTCTGCTCGAAGCGGCCGCCCGGGTCGACTCTAGATGCATGCTCGAGCGGCCGCCCGGGTC
GACGGTATCGATGCGGGGAGGCGGCCCAAAGGGAGATCCGACTCGTCTGAGGGCGAAGGCGAAGACGCGG
AAGAGGCCGCAGAGCCGGCAGCAGGCCGCGGGAAGGAAGGTCCGCTGGATTGAGGGCCGAAGGGACGTAG
CAGAAGGACGTCCCGCGCAGAATCCAGGTGGCAACACAGGCGAGCAGCCAAGGAAAGGACGATGATTTCC
CCGACAACACCACGGAATTGTCAGTGCCCAACAGCCGAGCCCCTGTCCAGCAGCGGGCAAGGCAGGCGGC
GATGAGTTCCGCCGTGGCAATAGGGAGGGGGAAAGCGAAAGTCCCGGAAAGGAGCTGACAGGTGGTGGCA
ATGCCCCAACCAGTGGGGGTTGCGTCAGCAAACACAGTGCACACCACGCCACGTTGCCTGACAACGGGCC
ACAACTCCTCATAAAGAGACAGCAACCAGGATTTATACAAGGAGGAGAAAATGAAAGCCATACGGGAAGC
AATAGCATGATACAAAGGCATTAAAGCAGCGTATCCACATAGCGTAAAAGGAGCAACATAGTTAAGAATA
CCAGTCAATCTTTCACAAATTTTGTAATCCAGAGGTTGATTATCGATAAGCTTCTCGAGTGGATCATCTG
CAGAATTCGCCCTTTTCAGTGTTTCGAACCTCTTCGAGGGACATAACTTCGTATAATGTATGCTATACGA
AGTTATGGGTCGATGGTGAGATCTGGACTAGAGGGTCGATGGTGATGCTTGGATCAAAATAGGAAGAATC
CCAATGATAACTTCGTATAAAGTATCCTATACGAAGTTATACTAGTGGTACCACCGGTGATATCGCCACC
ATGGGCAGATCTAAGCTGGAGATTTTCTCTTGGTGGGCTGGGGATGAAGGCCCTGCCCTGGAGGCACTCA
TCAGACTGTATAAACAGAAGTATCCTGGAGTAGAGGTGATAAACGCCACTGTCACCGGAGGTGCCGGTGT
AAATGCTCGCGCTGTCCTTAAGACAAGGATGCTTGGTGGTGATCCTCCTGATACATTTCAAGTTGCAGCA
GGGATGGAGTTGATAGGCACATGGGTGGTGGCTAACAGAATGGAGGATCTCAGCGCCTTGTTTCGACAAG
AGGGTTGGCTTCAAGCCTTCCCCAAGGGCCTTATTGATCTGATTAGTTATAAAGGTGGTATATGGAGTGT
GCCCGTTAATATTCACAGGTCAAACGTAATGTGGTATTTGCCTGCAAAGCTAAAAGAGTGGGGAGTTAAC
CCCCCACGGACTTGGGATGAGTTTCTTGCCACCTGTCAAACACTTAAACAAAAGGGTCTGGAAGCTCCAC
TGGCTCTCGGGGAAAATTGGACACAACAACACCTCTGGGAGAGTGTCGCCTTGGCTGTATTGGGGCCTGA
TGATTGGAATAATCTGTGGAATGGGAAGCTGAAGTTCACAGACCCTAAAGCAGTTAGGGCATGGGAAGTC
TTTGGCCGCGTTTTGGACTGTGCCAACAAGGATGCAGCAGGCTTGTCTTGGCAGCAAGCTGTCGATCGGG
TAGTACAGGGGAAAGCCGCTTTTAACGTAATGGGCGACTGGGCAGCAGGATATATGACTACCACTCTCAA
GTTGAAGCCTGGTACAGATTTCGCATGGGCACCAAGTCCCGGGACACAGGGCGTCTTTATGATGGTTTCC
GACTCTTTCGGACTTCCCAAAGGAGCCAAAAATCGACAAAACGCTATCAACTGGCTTCGATTGGTCGGCT
CTAAAGAAGGTCAAGATACATTCAACCCACTGAAAGGGTCCATCGCTGCTCGGCTCGATAGCGACCCAAG
CAAGTATCCGTGTAACGTCTATATCACCGCCGACAAGCAGAAGAACGGCATCAAGGCGAACTTCAAGATC
CGCCACAACGTGGAGGACGGCAGCGTGCAGCTCGCCGACCACTACCAGCAGAACACCCCCATCGGCGACG
GCCCCGTGCTGCTGCCCGACAACCACTACCTGGTGACCCAGTCCGTGCTGAGCAAAGACCCCAACGAGAA
GCGCGATCACATGGTCCTGCTGGAGTTCGTGACCGCCGCCGGGATCACTCTCGGCATGGACGAGCTGTAC
AAGGGCGGTACCGGAGGGAGCATGAGCAAGGGCGAGGAGCTGTTCACCGGGGTGGTGCCCATCCTGGTCG
AGCTGGACGGCGACGTAAACGGCCACAAGTTCAGCGTGCGCGGCGAGGGCGAGGGCGATGCCACCAACGG
CAAGCTGACCCTGAAGTTCATCTGCACCACCGGCAAGCTGCCCGTGCCCTGGCCCACCCTCGTGACCACC
CTGACCTACGGCGTGCAGTGCTTCAGCCGCTACCCCGACCACATGAAGCAGCACGACTTCTTCAAGTCCG
CCATGCCCGAAGGCTACGTCCAGGAGCGCACCATCAGCTTCAAGGACGACGGCACCTACAAGACCCGCGC
CGAGGTGAAGTTCGAGGGCGACACCCTGGTGAACCGCATCGAGCTGAAGGGCATCGACTTCAAGGAGGAC
GGCAACATCCTGGGGCACAAGCTGGAGTACAACTTTAACAACCCCAACGCATACGGACAGAGTGCAATGC
GAGATTGGCGGAGTAATCGCATCGTTGGCTCCCTGGTAGCAGGAGCAGTGGCCCCTGAAAGCTCCATGTC
ACAATTCGGAACAGTAATGGAAATTTTCCTGCAAACACGCAACCCACAAGCAGCAGCAAATGCAGCACAA
GCTATTGCTGACCAAGTTGGCCTGGGTCGCCTTGGTCAGCTGCAGTCTACCGGCTCCGGAAATGCTGTGG
GCCAGGACACGCAGGAGCGTATGGTGTCTAAGGGCGAAGAGCTGATCAAGGAAAATATGCGTATGAAGGT
GGTCATGGAAGGTTCGGTCAACGGCCACCAATTCAAATGCACAGGTGAAGGAGAAGGCAGGCCGTACGAG
GGGGTGCAAACCATGAGGATCAAAGTCATCGAGGGAGGACCCCTGCCATTTGCCTTTGACATTCTTGCCA
CGTCGTTCATGTATGGCAGCCGTACTTTTATCAAGTACCCGGCAGACATTCCTGATTTCTTTAAACAGTC
CTTTCCTGAGGGTTTTACTTGGGAAAGAGTTACGAGATACGAAGATGGTGGAGTCGTCACCGTCACGCAG
GACACCAGCCTTGAGGATGGCGAACTCGTTTACAACGTCAAAGTCAGAGGGGTAAACTTTCCCTCCAATG
GTCCCGTGATGCAGAAGAAGACCAAGGGTTGGGAGCCTAATACAGAGATGATGTATCCAGCAGATGGTGG
TCTGAGGGGATACACTGATATTGCACTGAAAGTTGATGGTGGTGGCCATCTGCATTGCAATTTCGTAACA
ACTTACAGGTCAAAAAAGACCGTCGGGAACATCAAGATGCCCGGTGTCCATGCCGTTGATCACCGCCTGG
AAAGGATAGAGGAAAGTGACAATGAAACGTACGTAGTACAACGCGAAGTCGCAGTTGCCAAGTACTCCAA
TCTTGGTGGTGGTATGGATGAACTTTATAAGTAAGCTAGCACTAGTATAACTTCGTATAGCATACATTAT
ACGAAGTTATGTGTCGATGGTGATGCTTGGCAATTCGGGTCGATGGTGAAGCATTGGTCTTCCTATTTTG
ATATAACTTCGTATAGGATACTTTATACGAAGTTATGGGGATCATCACCTGTGGAGAGAAAGGCAAAGTG
GATGTCAGTAAGACCAATAGGTGCCTATCAGAAACGCAAGAGTCTTCTCTGTCTCGACAAGCCCAGTTTC
TATTGGTCTCCTTAAACCTGTCTTGTAACCTTGATACTTACCTGATCCAACGGCTGCGACTTGGGGCAGG
GGGTCCTAGGGGTGGTCTGGCCAGGAGCCGCGGGGGCGGACTGCGCGGTGCCCAGGAGCACAGCTGCGCT
CTCAGGCACGACACGACTCCTCCGCTGCCCACCGCAGACTGAGGCAGCGCTGAGTCGCCGGCGCCGCAGC
GCAGATGGTCGCGCCCGTGCCCCCCTATCTCGCGCCTCGCGTGGTGCGGTCCGGCTGGGCCGGCGGCGGC
GCGGACGCGACCAAGGTGGCCGGGAAGGGGAGTTTGCGGGGGACCGGCGAGTGACGTCAGCGCGCCTTCA
GTGCTGAGGCGGCGGTGGCGCGCGCCGCCAGGCGGGGGCGAAGGCACTGTCCGCGGTGCTGAAGCTGGCA
GTGCGCACGCGCCTCGCCGCATCCTGTTTCCCCTCCCCCTCTCTGATAGGGGATGCGCAATTTGGGGAAT
GGGGGTTGGGTGCTTGTCCAGTGGGTCGGGGTCGGTCGTCAATTTAAATACTGAAAAGGGCGAATTCCAG
CACACTGGAGCTCGGATCTTCCTAGAGCATGGCTACGTAGATAAGTAGCATGGCGGGTTAATCATTAACT
ACAAGGAACCCCTAGTGATGGAGTTGGCCACTCCCTCTCTGCGCGCTCGCTCGCTCACTGAGGCCGGGCG
ACCAAAGGTCGCCCGACGCCCGGGCTTTGCCCGGGCGGCCTCAGTGAGCGAGCGAGCGCGCAGCTG
Features (pLannotate 1.2.2; 20 found; start..end, strand, type, name):
     69..497     +  rep_origin     f1 ori (sequence partly withheld): f1 bacteriophage origin of replication; arrow indicates direction of (+) strand synthesis
    550..654     +  promoter       AmpR promoter: bla
    655..1515    +  CDS            AmpR: β-lactamase; bla; confers resistance to ampicillin, carbenicillin, and related antibiotics
   1686..2274    +  rep_origin     ori: high-copy-number ColE1/pMB1/pBR322/pUC origin of replication
   2457..2513    +  CDS            lacI (fragment): lac repressor; lacI; The lac repressor binds to the lac operator to inhibit transcription in E. coli. This inhibition can be relieved by adding lactose or isopropyl-β-D-thiogalactopyranoside (IPTG).
   2507..2640    -  repeat_region  AAV2 ITR: inverted terminal repeat of adeno-associated virus serotype 2 inverted
   2711..2779    +  CDS            large T antigen (fragment): large T antigen from SV40 (simian virus 40)
   2802..2923    +  polyA_signal   SV40 poly(A) signal: SV40 polyadenylation signal
   3001..3589    -  misc_feature   WPRE: woodchuck hepatitis virus posttranscriptional regulatory element
   3661..3694    -  protein_bind   loxP: Cre-mediated recombination occurs in the 8-bp core sequence (GCATACAT). Cre recombinase
   3765..3798    -  protein_bind   lox2272: Cre-mediated recombination occurs in the 8-bp core sequence (GGATACTT). lox2272 sites are compatible with each other, but incompatible with loxP or loxN sites (Lee and Saito, 1988). Cre recombinase
   4822..5541    +  CDS            cEGFP: cEGFP is a basic (constitutively fluorescent) green fluorescent protein published in 2008, derived from Aequorea victoria.
   5782..5805    +  CDS            PDGFRβ TM domain (fragment): transmembrane domain from platelet derived growth factor receptor beta
   5809..6519    +  CDS            mRuby3: mRuby3 is a basic (constitutively fluorescent) red fluorescent protein published in 2016, derived from Entacmaea quadricolor. It has low acid sensitivity.
   6535..6568    +  protein_bind   loxP: Cre-mediated recombination occurs in the 8-bp core sequence (GCATACAT). Cre recombinase
   6631..6664    +  protein_bind   lox2272: Cre-mediated recombination occurs in the 8-bp core sequence (GGATACTT). lox2272 sites are compatible with each other, but incompatible with loxP or loxN sites (Lee and Saito, 1988). Cre recombinase
   6677..6809    -  intron         chimeric intron: chimera between introns from human β-globin and immunoglobulin heavy chain genes
   6902..7299    -  promoter       hSyn promoter (fragment): human synapsin I promoter; confers neuron-specific expression (Kügler et al., 2003)
   7402..7534    +  repeat_region  AAV2 ITR (fragment): inverted terminal repeat of adeno-associated virus serotype 2 inverted
   7529..64      +  CDS            lacZα (fragment) (across the origin): LacZα fragment of β-galactosidase; lacZ fragment
