[The description below was written by a language model from this plasmid's Addgene catalogue record and pLannotate feature annotations shown in this document.]
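Description:
pAAV.hSynapFLEX.(cyto).iGlucoSnFR2.mRuby3 is an AAV transfer plasmid for Cre-dependent, neuron-restricted expression of the green fluorescent glucose sensor iGlucoSnFR2 in the cytosol. It is fused at its C terminus to the red fluorescent protein mRuby3. The bacterial portion carries a high-copy ColE1/pUC-type origin, an f1 origin and the β-lactamase gene under its own promoter for ampicillin selection. It is grown in a recombination-deficient strain, a common precaution for preserving the repeat-rich ITRs. Two AAV2 inverted terminal repeats flank the expression cassette and allow it to be packaged into recombinant AAV particles.

Between the ITRs, the transcription unit runs on the minus strand of the sequenced record: a human synapsin I promoter (annotated as a fragment), a chimeric intron, the floxed payload and a WPRE, which enhances transcript stability and expression. An SV40 polyadenylation signal follows, although it is annotated on the plus strand. The sensor–mRuby3 coding sequence lies on the plus strand, antisense to the promoter, and is bracketed on each side by a loxP and lox2272 pair in opposing orientations. This is the classic FLEX/DIO arrangement: Cre inverts the cassette and then excises one site of each pair, locking the open reading frame in the sense orientation so that only Cre-expressing neurons produce the protein. The annotated GFP-derived segment (a "cEGFP" match) is presumably the sensor's fluorescent reporter domain. The surrounding unannotated coding sequence presumably includes the glucose-binding portion, whose origin the record does not specify. A very short match to the PDGFRβ transmembrane domain just upstream of mRuby3 is only a fragment, consistent with the stated cytosolic localization. Because mRuby3 does not respond to glucose, it can serve as a reference signal for expression level, supporting measurement of intracellular glucose in mouse brain.
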