Addgene plasmid #244099: pAAV.hSynapFLEX.(cyto).iGlucoSnFR2.mRuby3
Purpose: Cytosolic expression of green glucose sensor with non-responsive mRuby3
Depositing lab: Tim Brown & HHMI-JRC Tool Translation Team. Depositing organization: HHMI, Janelia Research Campus. Publication: iGlucoSnFR2: A genetically encoded fluorescent sensor for measuring intracellular or extracellular glucose in vivo in mouse brain. Marvin JS, Machler P, Meng C, Ates T, Patel RH, Adhikari R, Makurath MA, Ku Z, Feliciano D, Atasoy D, Cui G, Kleinfeld D, Brown TA. Sci Adv. 2025 Nov 14;11(46):eadz3889. doi: 10.1126/sciadv.adz3889. Epub 2025 Nov 12. PubMed 41223288.
Backbone
  Vector backbone: pAAV
  Vector type: AAV
Growth in bacteria
  Bacterial resistance: Ampicillin, 100 μg/mL
  Growth temperature: 37°C
  Growth strain: NEB Stable
  Copy number: High Copy
Gene/Insert
  Gene/Insert name: iGlucoSnFR2.mRuby3
  Species: M. musculus (mouse), Synthetic
  Tag / fusion protein: mRuby3 (C terminal on insert)
  Cloning method: Restriction Enzyme; 5′ cloning site Unknown (unknown if destroyed)
Terms and licenses: Academic/Nonprofit Terms; Industry Terms: Not Available to Industry
How to cite: pAAV.hSynapFLEX.(cyto).iGlucoSnFR2.mRuby3 was a gift from Tim Brown & HHMI-JRC Tool Translation Team (Addgene plasmid # 244099 ; http://n2t.net/addgene:244099 ; RRID:Addgene_244099)
